>Addgene plasmid #118491 | pMRE137 | addgene full sequence | sequence record 226386 | Addgene NGS Result
NNNNNATGGTGAGCAAGGGCGAGGAGCTGTTCACCGGGGTGGTGCCCATCCTGGTCGAGCTGGACGGCGA
CGTAAACGGCCACAAGTTCAGCGTCCGCGGCGAGGGCGAGGGCGATGCCACCAACGGCAAGCTGACCCTG
AAGTTCATCTGCACCACCGGCAAGCTGCCCGTGCCCTGGCCCACCCTCGTGACCACCTTCGGCTACGGCG
TGGCCTGCTTCAGCCGCTACCCCGACCACATGAAGCAGCACGACTTCTTCAAGTCCGCCATGCCCGAAGG
CTACGTCCAGGAGCGCACCATCTCTTTCAAGGACGACGGTACCTACAAGACCCGCGCCGAGGTGAAGTTC
GAGGGCGACACCCTGGTGAACCGCATCGAGCTGAAGGGCATCGACTTCAAGGAGGACGGCAACATCCTGG
GGCACAAGCTGGAGTACAACTTCAACAGCCACTACGTCTATATCACGGCCGACAAGCAGAAGAACTGCAT
CAAGGCTAACTTCAAGATCCGCCACAACGTTGAGGACGGCAGCGTGCAGCTCGCCGACCACTACCAGCAG
AACACCCCCATCGGCGACGGCCCCGTGCTGCTGCCCGACAACCACTACCTGAGCCATCAGTCCAAGCTGA
GCAAAGACCCCAACGAGAAGCGCGATCACATGGTCCTGCTGGAGTTCGTGACCGCCGCCGGGATTACACA
TGGCATGGACGAGCTGTACAAGTAATAATTAGCTGAGCTTGGACTCCTGTTGATAGATCCAGTAATGACC
TCAGAACTCCATCTGGATTTGTTCAGAACGCTCGGTTGCCGCCGGGCGTTTTTTATTGGTGAGAATCCAA
GCTAGCTTGGCGAGATTTTCAGGAGCTAAGGAAGCTAAAATGGAGAAAAAAATCACTGGATATACCACCG
TTGATATATCCCAATGGCATCGTAAAGAACATTTTGAGGCATTTCAGTCAGTTGCTCAATGTACCTATAA
CCAGACCGTTCAGCTGGATATTACGGCCTTTTTAAAGACCGTAAAGAAAAATAAGCACAAGTTTTATCCG
GCCTTTATTCACATTCTTGCCCGCCTGATGAATGCTCATCCGGAATTTCGTATGGCAATGAAAGACGGTG
AGCTGGTGATATGGGATAGTGTTCACCCTTGTTACACCGTTTTCCATGAGCAAACTGAAACGTTTTCATC
GCTCTGGAGTGAATACCACGACGATTTCCGGCAGTTTCTACACATATATTCGCAAGATGTGGCGTGTTAC
GGTGAAAACCTGGCCTATTTCCCTAAAGGGTTTATTGAGAATATGTTTTTCGTCTCAGCCAATCCCTGGG
TGAGTTTCACCAGTTTTGATTTAAACGTGGCCAATATGGACAACTTCTTCGCCCCCGTTTTCACCATGGG
CAAATATTATACGCAAGGCGACAAGGTGCTGATGCCGCTGGCGATTCAGGTTCATCATGCCGTTTGTGAT
GGCTTCCATGTCGGCAGAATGCTTAATGAATTACAACAGTACTGCGATGAGTGGCAGGGCGGGGCGTAAT
TTTTTTAAGGCAGTTATTGGTGCCCTTAAACGCCTGGGGTAATGACTCTCTAGCTTGAGGCATCAAATAA
AACGAAAGGCTCAGTCGAAAGACTGGGCCTTTCGTTTTATCTGTTGTTTGTCGGTGAACGCTCTCCTGAG
TAGGACAAATCCGCCGCTAGGAGCTTGCGGCCGCCAGTGTGATGGATATCTGCATAAAAACTGTTGTAAT
TCATTAAGCATTCTGCCGACATGGAAGCCATCACAAACGGCATGATGAACCTGAATCGCCAGCGGCATCA
GCACCTTGTCGCCTTGCGTATAATATTTGCCCATGGGGGTGGGCGAAGAACTCCAGCATGAGATCCCCGC
GCTGGAGGATCATCCAGCCGGCGTCCCGGAAAACGATTCCGAAGCCCAACCTTTCATAGAAGGCGGCGGT
GGAATCGAAATCTCGTGATGGCAGGTTGGGCGTCGCTTGGTCGGTCATTTCGAACCCCAGAGTCCCGCTC
AGAAGAACTCGTCAAGAAGGCGATAGAAGGCGATGCGCTGCGAATCGGGAGCGGCGATACCGTAAAGCAC
GAGGAAGCGGTCAGCCCATTCGCCGCCAAGCTCTTCAGCAATATCACGGGTAGCCAACGCTATGTCCTGA
TAGCGGTCCGCCACACCCAGCCGGCCACAGTCGATGAATCCAGAAAAGCGGCCATTTTCCACCATGATAT
TCGGCAAGCAGGCATCGCCATGGGTCACGACGAGATCCTCGCCGTCGGGCATGCGCGCCTTGAGCCTGGC
GAACAGTTCGGCTGGCGCGAGCCCCTGATGCTCTTCGTCCAGATCATCCTGATCGACAAGACCGGCTTCC
ATCCGAGTACGTGCTCGCTCGATGCGATGTTTCGCTTGGTGGTCGAATGGGCAGGTAGCCGGATCAAGCG
TATGCAGCCGCCGCATTGCATCAGCCATGATGGATACTTTCTCGGCAGGAGCAAGGTGAGATGACAGGAG
ATCCTGCCCCGGCACTTCGCCCAATAGCAGCCAGTCCCTTCCCGCTTCAGTGACAACGTCGAGCACAGCT
GCGCAAGGAACGCCCGTCGTGGCCAGCCACGATAGCCGCGCTGCCTCGTCCTGCAGTTCATTCAGGGCAC
CGGACAGGTCGGTCTTGACAAAAAGAACCGGGCGCCCCTGCGCTGACAGCCGGAACACGGCGGCATCAGA
GCAGCCGATTGTCTGTTGTGCCCAGTCATAGCCGAATAGCCTCTCCACCCAAGCGGCCGGAGAACCTGCG
TGCAATCCATCTTGTTCAATCATGCGAAACGATCCTCATCCTGTCTCTTGATCAGATCTTGATCCCCTGC
GCCATCAGATCCTTGGCGGCAAGAAAGCCATCCAGTTTACTTTGCAGGGCTTCCCAACCTTACCAGAGGG
CGCCCCAGCTGGCAATTCCGGTTCGCTTGCTGTCCATAAAACCGCCCAGTCTAGCTATCGCCATGTAAGC
CCACTGCAAGCTACCTGCTTTCTCTTTGCGCTTGCGTTTTCCCTTGTCCAGATAGCCCAGTAGCTGACAT
TCATCCCAGGTGGCACTTTTCGGGGAAATGTGCGCGCCCGCGTTCCTGCTGGCGCTGGGCCTGTTTCTGG
CGCTGGACTTCCCGCTGTTCCGTCAGCAGCTTTTCGCCCACGGCCTTGATGATCGCGGCGGCCTTGGCCT
GCATATCCCGATTCAACGGCCCCAGGGCGTCCAGAACGGGCTTCAGGCGCTCCCGAAGGTCTCGGGCCGT
CTCTTGGGCTTGATCGGCCTTCTTGCGCATCTCACGCGCTCCTGCGGCGGCCTGTAGGGCAGGCTCATAC
CCCTGCCGAACCGCTTTTGTCAGCCGGTCGGCCACGGCTTCCGGCGTCTCAACGCGCTTTGAGATTCCCA
GCTTTTCGGCCAATCCCTGCGGTGCATAGGCGCGTGGCTCGACCGCTTGCGGGCTGATGGTGACGTGGCC
CACTGGTGGCCGCTCCAGGGCCTCGTAGAACGCCTGAATGCGCGTGTGACGTGCCTTGCTGCCCTCGATG
CCCCGTTGCAGCCCTAGATCGGCCACAGCGGCCGCAAACGTGGTCTGGTCGCGGGTCATCTGCGCTTTGT
TGCCGATGAACTCCTTGGCCGACAGCCTGCCGTCCTGCGTCAGCGGCACCACGAACGCGGTCATGTGCGG
GCTGGTTTCGTCACGGTGGATGCTGGCCGTCACGATGCGATCCGCCCCGTACTTGTCCGCCAGCCACTTG
TGCGCCTTCTCGAAGAACGCCGCCTGCTGTTCTTGGCTGGCCGACTTCCACCATTCCGGGCTGGCCGTCA
TGACGTACTCGACCGCCAACACAGCGTCCTTGCGCCGCTTCTCTGGCAGCAACTCGCGCAGTCGGCCCAT
CGCTTCATCGGTGCTGCTGGCCGCCCAGTGCTCGTTCTCTGGCGTCCTGCTGGCGTCAGCGTTGGGCGTC
TCGCGCTCGCGGTAGGCGTGCTTGAGACTGGCCGCCACGTTGCCCATTTTCGCCAGCTTCTTGCATCGCA
TGATCGCGTATGCCGCCATGCCTGCCCCTCCCTTTTGGTGTCCAACCGGCTCGACGGGGGCAGCGCAAGG
CGGTGCCTCCGGCGGGCCACTCAATGCTTGAGTATACTCACTAGACTTTGCTTCGCAAAGTCGTGACCGC
CTACGGCGGCTGCGGCGCCCTACGGGCTTGCTCTCCGGGCTTCGCCCTGCGCGGTCGCTGCGCTCCCTTG
CCAGCCCGTGGATATGTGGACGATGGCCGCGAGCGGCCACCGGCTGGCTCGCTTCGCTCGGCCCGTGGAC
AACCCTGCTGGACAAGCTGATGGACAGGCTGCGCCTGCCCACGAGCTTGACCACAGGGATTGCCCACCGG
CTACCCAGCCTTCGACCACATACCCACCGGCTCCAACTGCGCGGCCTGCGGCCTTGCCCCATCAATTTTT
TTAATTTTCTCTGGGGAAAAGCCTCCGGCCTGCGGCCTGCGCGCTTCGCTTGCCGGTTGGACACCAAGTG
GAAGGCGGGTCAAGGCTCGCGCAGCGACCGCGCAGCGGCTTGGCCTTGACGCGCCTGGAACGACCCAAGC
CTATGCGAGTGGGGGCAGTCGAAGGGCGAAGCCCGCCCGCCTGCCCCCCGAGCCTCACGGCGGCGAGTGC
GGGGGTTCCAAGGGGGCAGCGCCACCTTGGGCAAGGCCGAAGGCCGCGCAGTCGATCAACAAGCCCCGGA
GGGGCCACTTTTTGCCGGAGGGGGAGCCGCGCCGAAGGCGTGGGGGAACCCCGCAGGGGTGCCCTTCTTT
GGGCACCAAAGAACTAGATATAGGGCGAAATGCGAAAGACTTAAAAATCAACAACTTAAAAAAGGGGGGT
ACGCAACAGCTCATTGCGGCACCCCCCGCAATAGCTCATTGCGTAGGTTAAAGAAAATCTGTAATTGACT
GCCACTTTTACGCAACGCATAATTGTTGTCGCGCTGCCGAAAAGTTGCAGCTGATTGCGCATGGTGCCGC
AACCGTGCGGCACCCCTACCGCATGGAGATAAGCATGGCCACGCAGTCCAGAGAAATCGGCATTCAAGCC
AAGAACAAGCCCGGTCACTGGGTGCAAACGGAACGCAAAGCGCATGAGGCGTGGGCCGGGCTTATTGCGA
GGAAACCCACGGCGGCAATGCTGCTGCATCACCTCGTGGCGCAGATGGGCCACCAGAACGCCGTGGTGGT
CAGCCAGAAGACACTTTCCAAGCTCATCGGACGTTCTTTGCGGACGGTCCAATACGCAGTCAAGGACTTG
GTGGCCGAGCGCTGGATCTCCGTCGTGAAGCTCAACGGCCCCGGCACCGTGTCGGCCTACGTGGTCAATG
ACCGCGTGGCGTGGGGCCAGCCCCGCGACCAGTTGCGCCTGTCGGTGTTCAGTGCCGCCGTGGTGGTTGA
TCACGACGACCAGGACGAATCGCTGTTGGGGCATGGCGACCTGCGCCGCATCCCGACCCTGTATCCGGGC
GAGCAGCAACTACCGACCGGCCCCGGCGAGGAGCCGCCCAGCCAGCCCGGCATTCCGGGCATGGAACCAG
ACCTGCCAGCCTTGACCGAAACGGAGGAATGGGAACGGCGCGGGCAGCAGCGCCTGCCGATGCCCGATGA
GCCGTGTTTTCTGGACGATGGCGAGCCGTTGGAGCCGCCGACACGGGTCACGCTGCCGCGCCGGTAGCAC
TTGGGTTGCGCAGCAACCCGTAAGTGCGCTGTTCCAGACTATCGGCTGTAGCCGCCTCGCCGCCCTATAC
CTTGTCTGCCTCCCCGCGTTGCGTCGCGGTGCATGGAGCCGGGCCACCTCGACCTGAATGGAAGCCGGCG
GCACCTCGCTAACGGATTCACCGTTTTTATCAGGCTCTGGGAGGCAGAATAAATGATCATATCGTCAATT
ATTACCTCCACGGGGAGAGCCTGAGCAAACTGGCCTCAGGCATTTGAGAAGCACACGGTCACACTGCTTC
CGGTAGTCAATAAACCGGTAAACCAGCAATAGACATAAGCGGCTATTTAACGACCCTGCCCTGAACCGAC
GACCGGGTCGAATTTGCTTTCGAATTTCTGCCATTCATCCGCTTATTATCACTTATTCAGGCGTAGCAAC
CAGGCGTTTAAGGGCACCAATAACTGCCTTAAAAAAATTACGCCCCGCCCTGCCACTCATCGCAGTACGG
CCTATTGGTTAAAAAATGAGCTGATTTAACAAAAATTTAACGCGAATTTTAACAAAATATTAACGCTTAC
AATTTCCATTCGCCATTCAGGCTGCGCAACTGTTGGGAAGGGCGATCGGTGCGGGCCTCTTCGCTATTAC
GCCAGCTGGCGAAAGGGGGATGTGCTGCAAGGCGATTAAGTTGGGTAACGCCAGGGTTTTCCCAGTCACG
ACGTTGTAAAACGACGGCCAGTGAGCGCGCGTAATACGACTCACTATAGGGCGAATTGGAGCTGGGGCCG
CAATTCCCAATTCCCCAGGCATCAAATAAAACGAAAGGCTCAGTCGAAAGACTGGGCCTTTCGTTTTATC
TGTTGTTTGTCGGTGAACGCTCTCCTGAGTAGGACAAATCCGCCGGGAGCGGATTTGAACGTTGCGAAGC
AACGGCCCGGAGGGTGGCGGGCAGGACGCCCGCCATAAACTGCCAGGAATTAATTCCCCAGGCATCAAAT
AAAACGAAAGGCTCAGTCGAAAGACTGGGCCTTTCGTTTTATCTGTTGTTTGTCGGTGAACGCTCTCCTG
AGTAGGACAAATCCGCCGGGAGCGGATTTGAACGTTGCGAAGCAACGGCCCGGAGGGTGGCGGGCAGGAC
GCCCGCCATAAACTGCCAGGAATTAATTCCCCAGGCATCAAATAAAACGAAAGGCTCAGTCGAAAGACTG
GGCCTTTCGTTTTATCTGTTGTTTGTCGGTGAACGCTCTCCTGAGTAGGACAAATCCGCCGGGAGCGGAT
TTGAACGTTGCGAAGCAACGGCCCGGAGGGTGGCGGGCAGGACGCCCGCCATAAACTGCCAGGAATTAAT
TCCCCAGGCATCAAATAAAACGAAAGGCTCAGTCGAAAGACTGGGCCTTTCGTTTTATCTGTTGTTTGTC
GGTGAACGCTCTCCTGAGTAGGACAAATCCGCCGGGAGCGGATTTGAACGTTGCGAAGCAACGGCCCGGA
GGGTGGCGGGCAGGACGCCCGCCATAAACTGCCAGGAATTGGGGATCGGATTCGAGCTCGCACGCTGCCG
CAAGCACTCAGGGCGCAAGGGCTGCTAAAGGAAGCGGAACACGTAGAAAGCCAGTCCGCAGAAACGGTGC
TGACCCCGGATGAATGTCAGCTACTGGGCTATCTGGACAAGGGAAAACGCAAGCGCAAAGAGAAAGCAGG
TAGCTTGCAGTGGGCTTACATGGCGATAGCTAGACTGGGCGGTTTTATGGACAGCAAGCGAACCGGAATT
GCCAGCTGGGGCGCCCTCTGGTAAGGTTGGGAAGCCCTGCAAAGTAAACTGGATGGCTTTCTTGCCGCCA
AGGATCTGATGGCGCAGGGGATCAAGATCTGATCAAGAGACAGGATACTAGTGGAGGAAGAAAAA
Features (pLannotate 1.2.2; 21 found; start..end, strand, type, name):
      6..725     +  CDS            mClover3: bright green-yellow fluorescent protein derived from mClover2, with improved photostability (Bajar et al., 2003) mammalian codon-optimized
    742..836     +  terminator     lambda t0 terminator: transcription terminator from phage lambda
    851..879     +  promoter       cat promoter (fragment): promoter of the E. coli cat gene encoding chloramphenicol acetyltransferase
    880..1536    +  CDS            cat: CAT_ECOLX - Experimental evidence at protein level: Swiss-Prot protein existence level 1. This enzyme is an effector of chloramphenicol resistance in bacteria. From Escherichia coli. This protein is used as a marker in many commonly used cloning vectors, such as pACYC184.
   1604..1690    +  terminator     rrnB T1 terminator: Escherichia coli rrnB; transcription terminator T1 from the E. coli rrnB gene
   1740..1856    -  CDS            CmR (fragment): chloramphenicol acetyltransferase; cat; confers resistance to chloramphenicol
   1856..2008    -  CDS            ble (fragment): BLE_KLEPN - Experimental evidence at protein level: Swiss-Prot protein existence level 1. Binding protein with a strong affinity to the bleomycin family of antibiotics. Binds to CL990; an antimitotic-antibiotic compound. From Klebsiella pneumoniae.
   2032..2823    -  CDS            neo: KKA2_KLEPN - Also known as kan, nptII. Experimental evidence at protein level: Swiss-Prot protein existence level 1. Resistance to kanamycin, neomycin, paromomycin, ribostamycin, butirosin and gentamicin B. From Klebsiella pneumoniae.
   2855..3139    -  CDS            tnpA (fragment): TN5P_ECOLX - Also known as tnp. Experimental evidence at protein level: Swiss-Prot protein existence level 1. Mediates transposition of transposon Tn5 by a 'cut and paste' mechanism. First, the monomeric transposase binds the 19 bp inverted DNA repeats flanking the transposon. Then, dimerization of the DNA- bound transposase creates a synaptic DNA complex. After nicking of the first DNA strand, excision of the transposon proceeds through a series of intermediates. The transposase then mediates the insertion of the transposon at a new site by strand transfer. The activity of the wild- type tran
   4303..5074    +  rep_origin     pBBR1 oriV: replication origin of the broad-host-range plasmid pBBR1 from Bordetella bronchiseptica; requires the pBBR1 Rep protein for replication
   5075..5737    +  CDS            pBBR1 Rep: replication protein for the broad-host-range plasmid pBBR1 from Bordetella bronchiseptica
   5798..5867    +  CDS            TcR (fragment): tetracycline efflux protein; tet; confers resistance to tetracycline
   6197..6228    -  CDS            CmR (fragment): chloramphenicol acetyltransferase confers resistance to chloramphenicol
   6228..6305    +  rep_origin     M13 ori (fragment): M13 bacteriophage origin of replication; arrow indicates direction of (+) strand synthesis
   6309..6464    -  CDS            lacZα (fragment): LacZα fragment of β-galactosidase; lacZ fragment
   6472..6490    +  promoter       T7 promoter: promoter for bacteriophage T7 RNA polymerase
   6533..6619    +  terminator     rrnB T1 terminator: Escherichia coli rrnB; transcription terminator T1 from the E. coli rrnB gene
   6716..6802    +  terminator     rrnB T1 terminator: Escherichia coli rrnB; transcription terminator T1 from the E. coli rrnB gene
   6899..6985    +  terminator     rrnB T1 terminator: Escherichia coli rrnB; transcription terminator T1 from the E. coli rrnB gene
   7082..7168    +  terminator     rrnB T1 terminator: Escherichia coli rrnB; transcription terminator T1 from the E. coli rrnB gene
   7272..7589    +  CDS            tnpA (fragment): TN5P_ECOLX - Also known as tnp. Experimental evidence at protein level: Swiss-Prot protein existence level 1. Mediates transposition of transposon Tn5 by a 'cut and paste' mechanism. First, the monomeric transposase binds the 19 bp inverted DNA repeats flanking the transposon. Then, dimerization of the DNA- bound transposase creates a synaptic DNA complex. After nicking of the first DNA strand, excision of the transposon proceeds through a series of intermediates. The transposase then mediates the insertion of the transposon at a new site by strand transfer. The activity of the wild- type tran
