[The description below was written by a language model from this plasmid's Addgene catalogue record and pLannotate feature annotations shown in this document.]
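Description:
pMRE137 is a 7.6 kb broad-host-range bacterial expression plasmid built on the pFru97 backbone and designed to label bacteria with a constitutively expressed fluorescent protein. It replicates through the pBBR1 oriV together with its cognate pBBR1 Rep protein, a replicon from Bordetella bronchiseptica that functions in a wide range of Gram-negative hosts. The record lists kanamycin resistance for propagation, matching an intact neo (nptII) gene in the feature table, and chloramphenicol as an additional selectable marker, matching a complete cat gene with a fragment of its native promoter. The plasmid is described as high copy and is maintained in E. coli S17-1 lambda pir, a strain commonly used as a conjugative donor, although no transfer origin is annotated in the table.

The payload is mClover3, a bright, photostable green-yellow fluorescent protein, here in a mammalian codon-optimized synthetic form derived from pNCSmClover3 and inserted by Gibson assembly. Its coding sequence is followed by the lambda t0 terminator, then by the cat cassette and an rrnB T1 terminator. Four tandem rrnB T1 terminators lie upstream and probably insulate the cassette from read-through transcription originating in the backbone. The promoter driving mClover3 is not annotated or named in the record. The short sequence immediately upstream matches a Tn5 transposase fragment, as does the region upstream of neo, but the record does not explain this. Other annotated fragments (ble, TcR, CmR, lacZα, M13 ori, and a T7 promoter) appear to be remnants of the backbone's cloning history. The plasmid belongs to a toolbox of fluorescent protein constructs for tagging diverse bacteria, for example to distinguish strains by colour in microscopy.
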