Addgene plasmid #118491: pMRE137
Purpose: broad-host range plasmid to constitutively express fluorescent protein genes in bacteria
Depositing lab: Mitja Remus-Emsermann. Depositing organization: University of Canterbury. Publication: Chromatic Bacteria - A Broad Host-Range Plasmid and Chromosomal Insertion Toolbox for Fluorescent Protein Expression in Bacteria. Schlechter RO, Jun H, Bernach M, Oso S, Boyd E, Munoz-Lintz DA, Dobson RCJ, Remus DM, Remus-Emsermann MNP. Front Microbiol. 2018 Dec 12;9:3052. doi: 10.3389/fmicb.2018.03052. eCollection 2018. PubMed 30631309.
Backbone
  Vector backbone: pFru97
  Vector type: Bacterial Expression
  Selectable markers: Chloramphenicol
Growth in bacteria
  Bacterial resistance: Kanamycin, 50 μg/mL
  Growth temperature: 37°C
  Growth strain: E. coli S17-1 lambda pir
  Copy number: High Copy
Gene/Insert
  Gene/Insert name: mClover3
  Species: Synthetic
  Cloning method: Gibson Cloning
Resource information
  A portion of this plasmid was derived from a plasmid made by: pNCSmClover3
Terms and licenses: Academic/Nonprofit Terms; Industry Terms: Not Available to Industry
Depositor comments: Please visit https://www.biorxiv.org/content/early/2018/09/07/402172 for bioRxiv preprint.
How to cite: pMRE137 was a gift from Mitja Remus-Emsermann (Addgene plasmid # 118491 ; http://n2t.net/addgene:118491 ; RRID:Addgene_118491)
